>Addgene plasmid #221982 | ND4 alphaDdCBE G1 | addgene full sequence | sequence record 438480 | Addgene NGS Result
GACGGATCGGGAGATCTCCCGATCCCCTATGGTGCACTCTCAGTACAATCTGCTCTGATGCCGCATAGTT
AAGCCAGTATCTGCTCCCTGCTTGTGTGTTGGAGGTCGCTGAGTAGTGCGCGAGCAAAATTTAAGCTACA
ACAAGGCAAGGCTTGACCGACAATTGCATGAAGAATCTGCTTAGGGTTAGGCGTTTTGCGCTGCTTCGCG
ATGTACGGGCCAGATATACGCGTTGACATTGATTATTGACTAGTTATTAATAGTAATCAATTACGGGGTC
ATTAGTTCATAGCCCATATATGGAGTTCCGCGTTACATAACTTACGGTAAATGGCCCGCCTGGCTGACCG
CCCAACGACCCCCGCCCATTGACGTCAATAATGACGTATGTTCCCATAGTAACGCCAATAGGGACTTTCC
ATTGACGTCAATGGGTGGAGTATTTACGGTAAACTGCCCACTTGGCAGTACATCAAGTGTATCATATGCC
AAGTACGCCCCCTATTGACGTCAATGACGGTAAATGGCCCGCCTGGCATTATGCCCAGTACATGACCTTA
TGGGACTTTCCTACTTGGCAGTACATCTACGTATTAGTCATCGCTATTACCATGGTGATGCGGTTTTGGC
AGTACATCAATGGGCGTGGATAGCGGTTTGACTCACGGGGATTTCCAAGTCTCCACCCCATTGACGTCAA
TGGGAGTTTGTTTTGGCACCAAAATCAACGGGACTTTCCAAAATGTCGTAACAACTCCGCCCCATTGACG
CAAATGGGCGGTAGGCGTGTACGGTGGGAGGTCTATATAAGCAGAGCTCTCTGGCTAACTAGAGAACCCA
CTGCTTACTGGCTTATCGAAATTAATACGACTCACTATAGGGAGACCCAAGCTGGCTAGCACCATGGCCT
CCGTTCTGACCCCGCTGCTGCTGCGTGGCCTGACCGGCTCCGCTCGTCGTCTGCCAGTTCCGCGTGCGAA
AATCCATTCCCTGGACTACAAAGACCATGACGGTGATTATAAAGATCATGACATCGATTACAAGGATGAC
GATGACAAGATGGACATCGCGGATCTGCGTACCCTGGGTTACAGCCAGCAGCAGCAGGAGAAGATCAAGC
CAAAGGTGCGCAGCACCGTGGCCCAGCACCATGAAGCTCTGGTGGGTCACGGCTTCACCCACGCGCACAT
CGTGGCTCTGAGCCAGCACCCAGCCGCGCTGGGTACCGTGGCCGTGAAATATCAGGACATGATTGCTGCC
CTGCCAGAGGCTACCCATGAAGCGATTGTGGGTGTGGGCAAGAGAGGAGCCGGTGCTCGTGCGCTGGAGG
CCCTGCTGACCGTGGCCGGTGAACTGCGTGGCCCGCCGCTGCAGCTGGATACCGGCCAGCTGCTGAAAAT
CGCGAAACGTGGCGGTGTGACCGCTGTGGAAGCTGTGCATGCCTGGCGTAATGCTCTGACCGGTGCCCCC
CTGAACCTGACCCCGGACCAAGTGGTGGCTATCGCCAGCCACGATGGCGGCAAGCAAGCGCTCGAAACGG
TGCAGCGGCTGTTGCCGGTGCTGTGCCAGGACCATGGCCTGACCCCGGACCAAGTGGTGGCTATCGCCAG
CAACGGTGGCGGCAAGCAAGCGCTCGAAACGGTGCAGCGGCTGTTGCCGGTGCTGTGCCAGGACCATGGC
CTGACCCCGGACCAAGTGGTGGCTATCGCCAGCAACATTGGCGGCAAGCAAGCGCTCGAAACGGTGCAGC
GGCTGTTGCCGGTGCTGTGCCAGGACCATGGCCTGACCCCGGACCAAGTGGTGGCTATCGCCAGCAACAA
TGGCGGCAAGCAAGCGCTCGAAACGGTGCAGCGGCTGTTGCCGGTGCTGTGCCAGGACCATGGCCTGACC
CCGGACCAAGTGGTGGCTATCGCCAGCAACGGTGGCGGCAAGCAAGCGCTCGAAACGGTGCAGCGGCTGT
TGCCGGTGCTGTGCCAGGACCATGGCCTGACCCCGGACCAAGTGGTGGCTATCGCCAGCAACATTGGCGG
CAAGCAAGCGCTCGAAACGGTGCAGCGGCTGTTGCCGGTGCTGTGCCAGGACCATGGCCTGACCCCGGAC
CAAGTGGTGGCTATCGCCAGCAACATTGGCGGCAAGCAAGCGCTCGAAACGGTGCAGCGGCTGTTGCCGG
TGCTGTGCCAGGACCATGGCCTCACACCCGATCAGGTCGTGGCTATCGCCAGCCACGATGGCGGCAAGCA
AGCGCTCGAAACGGTGCAGCGGCTGTTGCCGGTGCTGTGCCAGGACCATGGCCTGACTCCGGACCAAGTG
GTGGCTATCGCCAGCCACGATGGCGGCAAGCAAGCGCTCGAAACGGTGCAGCGGCTGTTGCCGGTGCTGT
GCCAGGACCATGGCCTGACCCCGGACCAAGTGGTGGCTATCGCCAGCAACATTGGCGGCAAGCAAGCGCT
CGAAACGGTGCAGCGGCTGTTGCCGGTGCTGTGCCAGGACCATGGCCTGACTCCGGACCAAGTGGTGGCT
ATCGCCAGCCACGATGGCGGCAAGCAAGCGCTCGAAACGGTGCAGCGGCTGTTGCCGGTGCTGTGCCAGG
ACCATGGCCTGACCCCGGACCAAGTGGTGGCTATCGCCAGCAACAATGGCGGCAAGCAAGCGCTCGAAAC
GGTGCAGCGGCTGTTGCCGGTGCTGTGCCAGGACCATGGCCTGACCCCGGACCAAGTGGTGGCTATCGCC
AGCAACGGTGGCGGCAAGCAAGCGCTCGAAACGGTGCAGCGGCTGTTGCCGGTGCTGTGCCAGGACCATG
GCCTGACCCCGGACCAAGTGGTGGCTATCGCCAGCAACGGTGGCGGCAAGCAAGCGCTCGAAACGGTGCA
GCGGCTGTTGCCGGTGCTGTGCCAGGACCATGGCCTGACCCCGGACCAAGTGGTGGCTATCGCCAGCCAC
GATGGCGGCAAGCAAGCGCTCGAAAGCATTGTGGCCCAGCTGAGCCGGCCTGATCCGGCGTTGGCCGCGT
TGACCAACGATCACCTGGTGGCCCTGGCCTGCCTGGGCGGTCGTCCGGCCCTGGATGCGGTGAAGAAAGG
CCTGGGTGGATCCGCCATTCCAGTGAAGCGCGGCGCTACCGGTGAAACCAAAGTGTTTACCGGTAACAGC
AACAGCCCGAAGAGCCCGACCAAAGGCGGTTGCTCTGGCGGCTCAACTAATCTGAGCGACATCATTGAGA
AGGAGACTGGGAAACAGCTGGTCATTCAGGAGTCCATCCTGATGCTGCCTGAGGAGGTGGAGGAAGTGAT
CGGCAACAAGCCAGAGTCTGACATCCTGGTGCACACCGCCTACGACGAGTCCACAGATGAGAATGTGATG
CTGCTGACCTCTGACGCCCCCGAGTATAAGCCTTGGGCCCTGGTCATCCAGGATTCTAACGGCGAGAATA
AGATCAAGATGCTGTGATAAGGGGTCTTTGTCCTCTGTACTGTCTCTCTCCTTGCCCCTAACCCAAAAAG
CTTCATTTTTCTGTGTAGGCTGCACAAGAGCCTTGATTGAAGATATATTCTTTCTGAACAGTATTTAAGG
TTTCCAATAAAATGTACACCCCTCAGAACTTCTGAGGCGGAAAGAACCAGCTGGGGCTCTAGGGGGTATC
CCC
[124 nt withheld, positions 3644-3767]
C
[91 nt withheld, positions 3769-3859]
A
[49 nt withheld, positions 3861-3909]
CCTTTGACGTTGGAGTCCACGTTCTTT
[37 nt withheld, positions 3937-3973]
ACCCTATCTCGGTCTATTCTTTTGATTTATAAGGGATTTTGCCGATTTCGGCCTATTGGTTAAAAAATGA
GCTGATTTAACAAAAATTTAACGCGAATTAATTCTGTGGAATGTGTGTCAGTTAGGGTGTGGAAAGTCCC
CAGGCTCCCCAGCAGGCAGAAGTATGCAAAGCATGCATCTCAATTAGTCAGCAACCAGGTGTGGAAAGTC
CCCAGGCTCCCCAGCAGGCAGAAGTATGCAAAGCATGCATCTCAATTAGTCAGCAACCATAGTCCCGCCC
CTAACTCCGCCCATCCCGCCCCTAACTCCGCCCAGTTCCGCCCATTCTCCGCCCCATGGCTGACTAATTT
TTTTTATTTATGCAGAGGCCGAGGCCGCCTCTGCCTCTGAGCTATTCCAGAAGTAGTGAGGAGGCTTTTT
TGGAGGCCTAGGCTTTTGCAAAAAGCTCCCGGGAGCTTGTATATCCATTTTCGGATCTGATCAGCACGTG
TTGACAATTAATCATCGGCATAGTATATCGGCATAGTATAATACGACAAGGTGAGGAACTAAACCATGGC
CAAGCCTTTGTCTCAAGAAGAATCCACCCTCATTGAAAGAGCAACGGCTACAATCAACAGCATCCCCATC
TCTGAAGACTACAGCGTCGCCAGCGCAGCTCTCTCTAGCGACGGCCGCATCTTCACTGGTGTCAATGTAT
ATCATTTTACTGGGGGACCTTGTGCAGAACTCGTGGTGCTGGGCACTGCTGCTGCTGCGGCAGCTGGCAA
CCTGACTTGTATCGTCGCGATCGGAAATGAGAACAGGGGCATCTTGAGCCCCTGCGGACGGTGCCGACAG
GTGCTTCTCGATCTGCATCCTGGGATCAAAGCCATAGTGAAGGACAGTGATGGACAGCCGACGGCAGTTG
GGATTCGTGAATTGCTGCCCTCTGGTTATGTGTGGGAGGGCTAAGCACTTCGTGGCCGAGGAGCAGGACT
GACACGTGCTACGAGATTTCGATTCCACCGCCGCCTTCTATGAAAGGTTGGGCTTCGGAATCGTTTTCCG
GGACGCCGGCTGGATGATCCTCCAGCGCGGGGATCTCATGCTGGAGTTCTTCGCCCACCCCAACTTGTTT
ATTGCAGCTTATAATGGTTACAAATAAAGCAATAGCATCACAAATTTCACAAATAAAGCATTTTTTTCAC
TGCATTCTAGTTGTGGTTTGTCCAAACTCATCAATGTATCTTATCATGTCTGTATACCGTCGACCTCTAG
CTAGAGCTTGGCGTAATCATGGTCATAGCTGTTTCCTGTGTGAAATTGTTATCCGCTCACAATTCCACAC
AACATACGAGCCGGAAGCATAAAGTGTAAAGCCTGGGGTGCCTAATGAGTGAGCTAACTCACATTAATTG
CGTTGCGCTCACTGCCCGCTTTCCAGTCGGGAAACCTGTCGTGCCAGCTGCATTAATGAATCGGCCAACG
CGCGGGGAGAGGCGGTTTGCGTATTGGGCGCTCTTCCGCTTCCTCGCTCACTGACTCGCTGCGCTCGGTC
GTTCGGCTGCGGCGAGCGGTATCAGCTCACTCAAAGGCGGTAATACGGTTATCCACAGAATCAGGGGATA
ACGCAGGAAAGAACATGTGAGCAAAAGGCCAGCAAAAGGCCAGGAACCGTAAAAAGGCCGCGTTGCTGGC
GTTTTTCCATAGGCTCCGCCCCCCTGACGAGCATCACAAAAATCGACGCTCAAGTCAGAGGTGGCGAAAC
CCGACAGGACTATAAAGATACCAGGCGTTTCCCCCTGGAAGCTCCCTCGTGCGCTCTCCTGTTCCGACCC
TGCCGCTTACCGGATACCTGTCCGCCTTTCTCCCTTCGGGAAGCGTGGCGCTTTCTCATAGCTCACGCTG
TAGGTATCTCAGTTCGGTGTAGGTCGTTCGCTCCAAGCTGGGCTGTGTGCACGAACCCCCCGTTCAGCCC
GACCGCTGCGCCTTATCCGGTAACTATCGTCTTGAGTCCAACCCGGTAAGACACGACTTATCGCCACTGG
CAGCAGCCACTGGTAACAGGATTAGCAGAGCGAGGTATGTAGGCGGTGCTACAGAGTTCTTGAAGTGGTG
GCCTAACTACGGCTACACTAGAAGAACAGTATTTGGTATCTGCGCTCTGCTGAAGCCAGTTACCTTCGGA
AAAAGAGTTGGTAGCTCTTGATCCGGCAAACAAACCACCGCTGGTAGCGGTGGTTTTTTTGTTTGCAAGC
AGCAGATTACGCGCAGAAAAAAAGGATCTCAAGAAGATCCTTTGATCTTTTCTACGGGGTCTGACGCTCA
GTGGAACGAAAACTCACGTTAAGGGATTTTGGTCATGAGATTATCAAAAAGGATCTTCACCTAGATCCTT
TTAAATTAAAAATGAAGTTTTAAATCAATCTAAAGTATATATGAGTAAACTTGGTCTGACAGTTACCAAT
GCTTAATCAGTGAGGCACCTATCTCAGCGATCTGTCTATTTCGTTCATCCATAGTTGCCTGACTCCCCGT
CGTGTAGATAACTACGATACGGGAGGGCTTACCATCTGGCCCCAGTGCTGCAATGATACCGCGAGACCCA
CGCTCACCGGCTCCAGATTTATCAGCAATAAACCAGCCAGCCGGAAGGGCCGAGCGCAGAAGTGGTCCTG
CAACTTTATCCGCCTCCATCCAGTCTATTAATTGTTGCCGGGAAGCTAGAGTAAGTAGTTCGCCAGTTAA
TAGTTTGCGCAACGTTGTTGCCATTGCTACAGGCATCGTGGTGTCACGCTCGTCGTTTGGTATGGCTTCA
TTCAGCTCCGGTTCCCAACGATCAAGGCGAGTTACATGATCCCCCATGTTGTGCAAAAAAGCGGTTAGCT
CCTTCGGTCCTCCGATCGTTGTCAGAAGTAAGTTGGCCGCAGTGTTATCACTCATGGTTATGGCAGCACT
GCATAATTCTCTTACTGTCATGCCATCCGTAAGATGCTTTTCTGTGACTGGTGAGTACTCAACCAAGTCA
TTCTGAGAATAGTGTATGCGGCGACCGAGTTGCTCTTGCCCGGCGTCAATACGGGATAATACCGCGCCAC
ATAGCAGAACTTTAAAAGTGCTCATCATTGGAAAACGTTCTTCGGGGCGAAAACTCTCAAGGATCTTACC
GCTGTTGAGATCCAGTTCGATGTAACCCACTCGTGCACCCAACTGATCTTCAGCATCTTTTACTTTCACC
AGCGTTTCTGGGTGAGCAAAAACAGGAAGGCAAAATGCCGCAAAAAAGGGAATAAGGGCGACACGGAAAT
GTTGAATACTCATACTCTTCCTTTTTCAATATTATTGAAGCATTTATCAGGGTTATTGTCTCATGAGCGG
ATACATATTTGAATGTATTTAGAAAAATAAACAAATAGGGGTTCCGCGCACATTTCCCCGAAAAGTGCCA
CCTGACGTC
Features (pLannotate 1.2.2; 25 found; start..end, strand, type, name):
     28..80      -  misc_feature   bom (fragment): basis of mobility region from pBR322
    235..614     +  enhancer       CMV enhancer: human cytomegalovirus immediate early enhancer
    615..818     +  promoter       CMV promoter: human cytomegalovirus (CMV) immediate early promoter
    814..847     +  LTR            5' LTR (truncated) (fragment): truncated 5' long terminal repeat (LTR) from HIV-1
    863..881     +  promoter       T7 promoter: promoter for bacteriophage T7 RNA polymerase
    910..993     +  CDS            COX8A (fragment): COX8A_HUMAN - Also known as COX8, COX8L. Experimental evidence at protein level: Swiss-Prot protein existence level 1. Component of the cytochrome c oxidase, the last enzyme in the mitochondrial electron transport chain which drives oxidative phosphorylation. The respiratory chain contains 3 multisubunit complexes succinate dehydrogenase (complex II, CII), ubiquinol- cytochrome c oxidoreductase (cytochrome b-c1 complex, complex III, CIII) and cytochrome c oxidase (complex IV, CIV), that cooperate to transfer electrons derived from NADH and succinate to molecular oxygen, creating an electrochem
    994..1059    +  CDS            3xFLAG: three tandem FLAG® epitope tags, followed by an enterokinase cleavage site
   1072..1578    +  CDS            avrBs3 (fragment): AVRB3_XANEU - Experimental evidence at protein level: Swiss-Prot protein existence level 1. Avirulence protein. Acts as a transcription factor in C.annuum plants. In susceptible plants lacking the Bs3 resistance gene induces expression of a number of genes, including genes homologous to a family of auxin-induced genes, alpha-expansin genes, pectate lyase, anthocyanidin glucoside rhamnosyl transferase and at least one transcription factor, UPA20. Their expression leads to plant hypertrophy in mesophyll cells, probably mainly mediated by UPA20 (PubMed:17962565). In resistant plants induces the h
   2965..3111    +  CDS            avrBs3 (fragment): AVRB3_XANEU - Experimental evidence at protein level: Swiss-Prot protein existence level 1. Avirulence protein. Acts as a transcription factor in C.annuum plants. In susceptible plants lacking the Bs3 resistance gene induces expression of a number of genes, including genes homologous to a family of auxin-induced genes, alpha-expansin genes, pectate lyase, anthocyanidin glucoside rhamnosyl transferase and at least one transcription factor, UPA20. Their expression leads to plant hypertrophy in mesophyll cells, probably mainly mediated by UPA20 (PubMed:17962565). In resistant plants induces the h
   3196..3444    +  CDS            UGI: UNGI_BPPB2 - Experimental evidence at protein level: Swiss-Prot protein existence level 1. This protein binds specifically and reversibly to the host uracil-DNA glycosylase, preventing removal of uracil residues from PBS2 DNA by the host uracil-excision repair system. From Bacillus phage PBS2 (Bacteriophage PBS2).
   3602..3623    +  promoter       SV40 promoter (fragment): SV40 enhancer and early promoter
   3644..4072    +  rep_origin     f1 ori (sequence partly withheld): f1 bacteriophage origin of replication; arrow indicates direction of (+) strand synthesis
   4086..4415    +  promoter       SV40 promoter: SV40 enhancer and early promoter
   4463..4510    +  promoter       EM7 promoter: synthetic bacterial promoter&nbsp
   4529..4927    +  CDS            BSD: blasticidin S deaminase; Aspergillus terreus BSD; confers resistance to blasticidin
   4928..4955    +  CDS            BleoR (fragment): antibiotic-binding protein; Sh ble from Streptoalloteichus hindustanus; confers resistance to bleomycin, phleomycin, and Zeocin™
   4965..5090    +  CDS            ble (fragment): BLE_KLEPN - Experimental evidence at protein level: Swiss-Prot protein existence level 1. Binding protein with a strong affinity to the bleomycin family of antibiotics. Binds to CL990; an antimitotic-antibiotic compound. From Klebsiella pneumoniae.
   5085..5206    +  polyA_signal   SV40 poly(A) signal: SV40 polyadenylation signal
   5279..5295    -  protein_bind   lac operator: The lac repressor binds to the lac operator to inhibit transcription in E. coli. This inhibition can be relieved by adding lactose or isopropyl-β-D-thiogalactopyranoside (IPTG). lac repressor encoded by lacI
   5303..5333    -  promoter       lac promoter: promoter for the E. coli lac operon
   5348..5369    -  protein_bind   CAP binding site: CAP binding activates transcription in the presence of cAMP. E. coli catabolite activator protein
   5382..5474    -  CDS            lacI (fragment): lac repressor; lacI; The lac repressor binds to the lac operator to inhibit transcription in E. coli. This inhibition can be relieved by adding lactose or isopropyl-β-D-thiogalactopyranoside (IPTG).
   5657..6245    -  rep_origin     ori: high-copy-number ColE1/pMB1/pBR322/pUC origin of replication
   6416..7276    -  CDS            AmpR: β-lactamase; bla; confers resistance to ampicillin, carbenicillin, and related antibiotics
   7277..7381    -  promoter       AmpR promoter: bla
