[The description below was written by a language model from this plasmid's Addgene catalogue record and pLannotate feature annotations shown in this document.]
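Description:
ND4 alphaDdCBE G1 is a mammalian expression plasmid on a pCMV backbone that encodes one arm of a TALE-based mitochondrial cytosine base editor (DdCBE) directed at the mitochondrial ND4 gene. It is maintained in E. coli through a high-copy ColE1/pUC-type origin with ampicillin resistance (AmpR under its own bla promoter), and it also carries an f1 origin. For selection in mammalian cells, an SV40 promoter, with an adjacent bacterial EM7 promoter, drives blasticidin S deaminase followed by an SV40 polyadenylation signal. The short BleoR/ble, lac and lacI fragments in the feature table appear to be backbone remnants rather than functional units.

The payload is a synthetic fusion transcribed from the CMV enhancer/promoter, with a T7 promoter just upstream of the coding region. It begins with the COX8A mitochondrial targeting sequence, which directs import into the mitochondrial matrix, followed by a 3xFLAG epitope for detection. Next come the TALE N-terminal domain carrying the "alphaN" substitutions Q231R, W232G and S233A, the ND4 G1 repeat array, and the TALE C-terminal domain. The annotation recognises the flanking TALE regions as avrBs3 fragments and leaves the repeat array between them unlabelled. Downstream are the 1397C split half of the DddA toxin deaminase (also unannotated), a uracil glycosylase inhibitor (UGI) that protects the deaminated base from excision repair, and the ATP5B 3'UTR. The repeat array was installed by Golden Gate assembly at BsmBI sites, which are retained.

Because DddAtox is split, this arm is expected to be co-expressed with a partner arm carrying the complementary half to reconstitute deaminase activity at the target site; the record does not name that partner. The construct is used for C-to-T editing of mitochondrial DNA in mammalian cells.
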