Addgene plasmid #221982: ND4 alphaDdCBE G1
Purpose: Expresses mitochondrial cytosine base editor arm in mammalian cells
Depositing lab: Stephen Ekker. Depositing organization: Mayo Foundation for Medical Education and Research. Publication: Unconstrained Precision Mitochondrial Genome Editing with alphaDdCBEs. Castillo SR, Simone BW, Clark KJ, Devaux P, Ekker SC. Hum Gene Ther. 2024 Sep 24. doi: 10.1089/hum.2024.073. PubMed 39212664.
Backbone
  Vector backbone: pCMV
  Backbone size w/o insert (bp): 4717
  Vector type: Mammalian Expression, CRISPR
  Selectable markers: Blasticidin
Growth in bacteria
  Bacterial resistance: Ampicillin, 100 μg/mL
  Growth temperature: 30°C
  Growth strain: NEB Stable
  Copy number: High Copy
Gene/Insert
  Gene/Insert name: COX8A MTS-3xFLAG-TALE NT-alphaN-ND4 TALE G1 repeats-TALE CTD-DddAtox 1397C-UGI-ATP5B 3'UTR
  Species: Synthetic
  Insert size (bp): 2695
  Mutation: TALE: Q231R, W232G, S233A
  Promoter: CMV
  Tag / fusion protein: 3xFLAG (N terminal on backbone)
  Cloning method: Golden Gate
  Sequencing primers: 5′ T7; 3′ ACACCCGCCGCGCTTAATGC
Terms and licenses: Academic/Nonprofit Terms; Industry Terms: Not Available to Industry
Depositor comments: 5' Cloning Site: BsmBI (Not Destroyed), 3' Cloning Site: BsmBI (Not Destroyed). Please visit https://www.biorxiv.org/content/10.1101/2024.05.13.593977v1 for bioRxiv preprint.
How to cite: ND4 alphaDdCBE G1 was a gift from Stephen Ekker (Addgene plasmid # 221982 ; http://n2t.net/addgene:221982 ; RRID:Addgene_221982)
