>Addgene plasmid #221982 | ND4 alphaDdCBE G1 | depositor partial sequence | sequence record 434671 | Partial
ATGGCCTCCGTTCTGACCCCGCTGCTGCTGCGTGGCCTGACCGGCTCCGCTCGTCGTCTGCCAGTTCCGC
GTGCGAAAATCCATTCCCTGGACTACAAAGACCATGACGGTGATTATAAAGATCATGACATCGATTACAA
GGATGACGATGACAAGATGGACATCGCGGATCTGCGTACCCTGGGTTACAGCCAGCAGCAGCAGGAGAAG
ATCAAGCCAAAGGTGCGCAGCACCGTGGCCCAGCACCATGAAGCTCTGGTGGGTCACGGCTTCACCCACG
CGCACATCGTGGCTCTGAGCCAGCACCCAGCCGCGCTGGGTACCGTGGCCGTGAAATATCAGGACATGAT
TGCTGCCCTGCCAGAGGCTACCCATGAAGCGATTGTGGGTGTGGGCAAGAGAGGAGCCGGTGCTCGTGCG
CTGGAGGCCCTGCTGACCGTGGCCGGTGAACTGCGTGGCCCGCCGCTGCAGCTGGATACCGGCCAGCTGC
TGAAAATCGCGAAACGTGGCGGTGTGACCGCTGTGGAAGCTGTGCATGCCTGGCGTAATGCTCTGACCGG
TGCCCCCCTGAACCTGACCCCGGACCAAGTGGTGGCTATCGCCAGCCACGATGGCGGCAAGCAAGCGCTC
GAAACGGTGCAGCGGCTGTTGCCGGTGCTGTGCCAGGACCATGGCCTGACCCCGGACCAAGTGGTGGCTA
TCGCCAGCAACGGTGGCGGCAAGCAAGCGCTCGAAACGGTGCAGCGGCTGTTGCCGGTGCTGTGCCAGGA
CCATGGCCTGACCCCGGACCAAGTGGTGGCTATCGCCAGCAACATTGGCGGCAAGCAAGCGCTCGAAACG
GTGCAGCGGCTGTTGCCGGTGCTGTGCCAGGACCATGGCCTGACCCCGGACCAAGTGGTGGCTATCGCCA
GCAACAATGGCGGCAAGCAAGCGCTCGAAACGGTGCAGCGGCTGTTGCCGGTGCTGTGCCAGGACCATGG
CCTGACCCCGGACCAAGTGGTGGCTATCGCCAGCAACGGTGGCGGCAAGCAAGCGCTCGAAACGGTGCAG
CGGCTGTTGCCGGTGCTGTGCCAGGACCATGGCCTGACCCCGGACCAAGTGGTGGCTATCGCCAGCAACA
TTGGCGGCAAGCAAGCGCTCGAAACGGTGCAGCGGCTGTTGCCGGTGCTGTGCCAGGACCATGGCCTGAC
CCCGGACCAAGTGGTGGCTATCGCCAGCAACATTGGCGGCAAGCAAGCGCTCGAAACGGTGCAGCGGCTG
TTGCCGGTGCTGTGCCAGGACCATGGCCTCACACCCGATCAGGTCGTGGCTATCGCCAGCCACGATGGCG
GCAAGCAAGCGCTCGAAACGGTGCAGCGGCTGTTGCCGGTGCTGTGCCAGGACCATGGCCTGACTCCGGA
CCAAGTGGTGGCTATCGCCAGCCACGATGGCGGCAAGCAAGCGCTCGAAACGGTGCAGCGGCTGTTGCCG
GTGCTGTGCCAGGACCATGGCCTGACCCCGGACCAAGTGGTGGCTATCGCCAGCAACATTGGCGGCAAGC
AAGCGCTCGAAACGGTGCAGCGGCTGTTGCCGGTGCTGTGCCAGGACCATGGCCTGACTCCGGACCAAGT
GGTGGCTATCGCCAGCCACGATGGCGGCAAGCAAGCGCTCGAAACGGTGCAGCGGCTGTTGCCGGTGCTG
TGCCAGGACCATGGCCTGACCCCGGACCAAGTGGTGGCTATCGCCAGCAACAATGGCGGCAAGCAAGCGC
TCGAAACGGTGCAGCGGCTGTTGCCGGTGCTGTGCCAGGACCATGGCCTGACCCCGGACCAAGTGGTGGC
TATCGCCAGCAACGGTGGCGGCAAGCAAGCGCTCGAAACGGTGCAGCGGCTGTTGCCGGTGCTGTGCCAG
GACCATGGCCTGACCCCGGACCAAGTGGTGGCTATCGCCAGCAACGGTGGCGGCAAGCAAGCGCTCGAAA
CGGTGCAGCGGCTGTTGCCGGTGCTGTGCCAGGACCATGGCCTGACCCCGGACCAAGTGGTGGCTATCGC
CAGCCACGATGGCGGCAAGCAAGCGCTCGAAAGCATTGTGGCCCAGCTGAGCCGGCCTGATCCGGCGTTG
GCCGCGTTGACCAACGATCACCTGGTGGCCCTGGCCTGCCTGGGCGGTCGTCCGGCCCTGGATGCGGTGA
AGAAAGGCCTGGGTGGATCCGCCATTCCAGTGAAGCGCGGCGCTACCGGTGAAACCAAAGTGTTTACCGG
TAACAGCAACAGCCCGAAGAGCCCGACCAAAGGCGGTTGCTCTGGCGGCTCAACTAATCTGAGCGACATC
ATTGAGAAGGAGACTGGGAAACAGCTGGTCATTCAGGAGTCCATCCTGATGCTGCCTGAGGAGGTGGAGG
AAGTGATCGGCAACAAGCCAGAGTCTGACATCCTGGTGCACACCGCCTACGACGAGTCCACAGATGAGAA
TGTGATGCTGCTGACCTCTGACGCCCCCGAGTATAAGCCTTGGGCCCTGGTCATCCAGGATTCTAACGGC
GAGAATAAGATCAAGATGCTGTGATAAGGGGTCTTTGTCCTCTGTACTGTCTCTCTCCTTGCCCCTAACC
CAAAAAGCTTCATTTTTCTGTGTAGGCTGCACAAGAGCCTTGATTGAAGATATATTCTTTCTGAACAGTA
TTTAAGGTTTCCAATAAAATGTACACCCCTCAGAA
